>Addgene plasmid #16275 | pHB9-EGFP (Hb9 promoter) [TJ#96] | addgene full sequence | sequence record 194305 | Addgene NGS Result
GGGCGGGGGCAATTCACACCCTGTATTCTCACCAGGCTAAAGTTTCTTCTATCTGGTTCCTTCTCTCCAA
AAAATCAGTCAGAAGGGACCTCCCTTGGCTGAGAGTAGAAGTGAGGTGGTCAGCGTGCTGCAGACAAGCC
TGTCCTCCATCTGCCTAAGGGGTCTGATATCCTACACCAAGCCCCCCCTACCCCTTCTGGAGACACATAG
GAGATAAGCATTTTCAAAACCACCATGGCACTCTCCTGTTCTCCCCTGCACCCCTTCCTCCCAGACTCCA
TCCTGCCTGAGGATGATTTGGTCCAACTTGAATAATAGAGTACTCTCTTTCCACATCTTTCCACATCGGA
AAGAGTAGTCCGGGATCCAGTCCACCTGCAGCCCTGATTAAAGGAAGGAAGGAAGACTAGAGGCGCAGTT
CTACCTATTATACTTATTTTAAGGTTCCCAGGTCAGAGATGCCTCATGGACATTTCTCCCTAAGGCAGGT
CCTGACCAGCCCTCCCCCTGAATGGTGCTGATCTGTGACTTGTTGCTTCTATTGAACAAATACAGCTTTG
ATTTGTTTCCAGCCAGAGTGGTTAGCTGATGAATTGACAAAAACTAATCAGCTTTATTGGGAAACAGGTT
TAAGGGCACGGACGTGTCAATAACGCTCAGCCTGACCCCCTCTTCCATTAGCTAGGCAGGCTGATTAGAG
TAAGAAGACCCTCTCGCCGATTGCACCGAAATTGCTTTCATAAACTCACAATATTAGCAGTCGATGTGAG
CAGCTAATTTAGAGAAGACATCCAGGCCCGTCACATCGATCATCGGGTTTATGTATCATTATCTCATTTA
CAGAATGTCGCAGTGTAATACATGTTTTTGGCAATAGGCTTGGCCGCTCGCCGGAGCCGCGCGCTGTTCC
TTTCGGCCACACTGCAGGGGACTTCCTCAACAATCTACGATGTCTCTTCGCGTGAACAAGGAGGCACTTT
GCACACATATGCACACTTGCGCCCAGGCTCTCAGTGCGCGCTCAGTGCACACATGCACGTGGACACATGC
TCCGACATACTACCTGAGCTGCCTTTCCTTCTCATGCGGGGATGCTGGCATTGCTCTCTCCTGCGAGCCC
CTGGTCTGAAGCCCAATGCCGGACGCTCACCAACCTTGGAGTCAACCTCGGAGAGCTCAAGGTTCGGTTC
TGTCACCAGCATACAGAGATGGTGGGTGGCGGCGCAATCAGCCACCTTCTCTCAAGGCTTTGGTCGCCCA
GTTGGCGGGTGTCCAGAAATCCACAGGCCTGCGAAGGTCCTTCTCCGCCCTCCCAGGCTCCAGCTTGACC
TGCCCTGCCCTGGGCGGGCCTTTCTCGCAACACTTCCAGGCTCAGCCAGATGCGCCTGGTCTTAGGGAGT
GGGCCACCTGTTCCTTTGGGTAATTATTTTAATGTAAGGGGTCTACTTCAGGCCTCCTGCAGTGACAGAC
GGCAGCGGAGCTGCAAAGCGCTCTCAGCCTTTCAGTGGAATTTCCCAGATGGGCCAAGGGGAGGCCAGGG
CGGGTCACCAGGGGCCCTTTAACGAGTTCATTAGCCAAATTATCTTGCCTGCAGCAAGGACCCCAGAGAC
TGTAGGGAGAGTAGGGGAGAAGGTGGGTCTTTCTCCCTCCCTGCTAGTCTGCAAGAACAGTTGTGGGAAG
GAAAGAGAAAGGACATCCTCCCCAAAGGGGCCTAGGAACACTAAAGGCAAAGATGGCATCTCTGATGTGA
CTTATGCGCCAGACCAGCGAGGTGGTGGAGTGGTGGGAAGGAATCATAATGATTAGGAAACACGGAGATT
CTAACAACCAGGGCACTGACCCATATTGTGGAACAAACCTAGTGCAGAAATCAAAGTCAGAGCCCCTGGA
ACTTTATTCTGTGCTTCTTAAGCAAAGAACCTGGACATCTTGGAGCCTTGGTCTGTCCGTCCATCTGTAG
AGTAGAAGGTAGGTGTGTTTCCTTCCACAATTTGTGAGATCACTGCCCTAAGAAAAGCAACTCTGGGAAG
AGCTTCTGGCATGACCCTGTTGGGTCCTTCGGGCCCCCTTACTCCTGTGGTAGGAGGCTTTGGCAGGTTG
AGGTGAGCCTGATCCTAGATGCCTGTGCTGGAAAATGAACCCAACTCTCACCTGTCGTCGCGCCCCCCAC
CCCCACCCCACAGCTGTGAGGCGCTGCTCTGGAGGTAGCTCAGCATCCCCGCCCCTCCTCCTTGTCCTCA
CTCTGCCTCCTGTAGTGTTAGCTTCTGCTACCTCAGCAAGTAGTGAGTGAATAGACCAATTAGCCAGGAC
TTCCTGCCATTATCTGCTGTAGACTTGGGCATTAGTACGCCCTGATTCACCATAATTTCAAGTCAGAACA
CACTAAAAAATTCACTCACCGAGGCATTAAAATGTTCCCAGACAACGTCTGTGTTTGTGTAACTGGGTTT
CTTCCCTTCGTGTTTGATGCACACCAGCATCATATAGGTCAGTGGTGGAGTCCAGGCTAGGCAGACAATT
TTTGTCGCTTTTTGTTTGTTTTTATATTTTTAAAACATGAATTGCATTGTTTCCCGGTGGTTGTAAACTT
TGTTTCTGGGGCTTCAGTATTGCCAGTGTAATCTTCTTCTGCTTGATCAGGGGCAAACAAGTGACTTAGA
AAGTTGTGGGAGTGCCCTAAGAACAGTAGCCAGAGCCTTTACAGAGCCAGGCTTTGTGTCCTAAACGTAC
ATCGCCCCAGCTATGGGAAGCTGGGTTATCACCTTCAAAGCAGACCCTTTCTGTGGATGACTTACCAAGC
CCTGCAGGTGGGTAGTGGAGGTGGGGAGAGGGCTGCACAGCCTGCTTGGAGCTTGCTTCTGTTCTTTGTC
CTGCCCATGATATGAAGCTCCTATACAATGAATTTGCAGTAAGATCTTGGAGCAAAAGTACAGGTTTCCT
GAGAAGTCTTTCGTTTCTTCTGAGGGTGCTGTTTTACTTACACACACACACACACACACACACACACACA
CACACACACACACACCCTAGCTGATTAAAAGAACTGAGGTGACCTCTCTTAGCCTTGTTTCTCTTTATGA
TTCATACCTATGGCCTCTAGGATTGTAAGAGAAATTGAAAATGTCTTTGGCTTCCTGGGTCAGAAAGCAT
CCAGCGCAGGGCTGAGCTCAGTCTCTTCTCTATGTTCTAAGTACACAGCAAAACAAACAAAAACCCGAAA
CCTTGAGTAAAATTTTCAAATATAGAATATATTTTTGTGCTGGAGTTTTTCAAATTTATATCTTACTGTC
TTTCTCCCTGTACCCCTACAACCCAGGTTTGGGCTGGACTTATTTATTTATTTACAAGGAGGAATGGGGC
CAGTGGAGAAGGGCAGCCAGTGAAGATGGCCTGAGGGTGGACCAGGCAGTAGGGAGGGCAGAGTAAGCTT
TCTAAAAAGGGAGGAAGGAAATCCAAGTGTGCTGGGAGAGGTAGAGAAGGGGGGGGGGCTGGCAAAGAAA
AGGACTGGCTTGTAGTGTCCTTGGCAAGAGCAGTTCACCTCAGGTTGGAACACTGGGTCTTCAGGTCACC
TGTCTTCTGAGCCACCTTTGCAAACCACCCCTTTAAAGCTGAACTGGGGATGGAGGTCTGAGAAAAGGGT
GGTAGATCAAAGGATGGTAATAAAGGAGCTGATGGTACTTTTGGGCTCTGAAGGGGCTGTAATGAGTGTG
TGTGTGTGGGGGGGGACTCATCAGACATCCCTTCTCCTGATCTCACCTCCCTGTGACCCCAGGCTCCCCA
TTGGATTCTGTGTGTCCTCAGGCTGGGGTGGGTGGACGGGTTATGTCCCCAGAGACATTCCAAGCACTGA
TTTCAGTCTGACTTGAAGGAAGTTGGTCTATGACCTTCCAGGTCCAGCATTCACACTTCCTGCTTGCTTT
CTGTCCTCCTGAGTACTTATTCAGCCTCTGAAAAATACCACCATCACCACCCCTGTGGGCTTGTGTCCTG
GACCTCACTGGCCTCACTACATCCTCCAGGCTCATTTTCCTGAAGGGAAGCCTTAAAATGTTTTTTTTTT
TAAAGATTTATTTATTTATTATATGTAAGTACATTGTAGCTGTCTTCAGACACACCAGAAGAGGGAGTCA
GATCTCGTTACAGATGGTTGTGAGCCACCATGTGGTTGCTGGGATTTGAACTCTGGACCTTCGGAAGAGC
AGTAGGGTGCTCTAACCCACTGAGCCATCTCACCAGCCCCGCCTCAAAATGTTGATGTGAGTTAACTCTC
ATGGAGTTCAAAAGGGCTGAGAAGTCAGTCTTCATGAACCTTTCTCCATGAGGCTGCTGTGGGCAGGGGG
TTGCTTGTTTTAAGTTTTGGAAACAGCCAGACAAATGGCAGGTGTGTGGAGGGAGATGCAGGGAATGCTG
CCTTCCATCCAGTCTCCTAGCCATACCTCCAGGCTCTTGGCCTTTTTGTTAATGGCTATTATATATTGTA
CCTGCTGCATTCCACAGAAAGGGATGTGTTTGTAGGTGATCAGTTATAGAATCAATGCTGACCTGACCTG
TGAATATGGGTGCATGTAGGTTTTGTTCTGAGTTCTTGTATAATGTCAGGGGTAAAACTTGTAGATTATA
ACATCTTTGTAAGTTTTCTTTTTATGTTTGCATTGTGTGTATGTTTGTGTCTATTTATGGGAATGCACGT
ACCCAAAGAGGCCATAAGAGGGAATCCGATTTCCTGTAGCTGGAGTTGGAGGTGGTTGTGAGTGTGAGTG
GTGGGAACCCAACTTGGGTCCTCCTCAAGAGCTGCACTCACTCTTAAGCACTGAACTGTGGAACCACTAT
ACTCCCCACCCCAACATCTTATTTCCTTGTGGTTATTTGTATAAATCAACACACCTTTCTCAGTAATGAG
AGGAGGCTCAATCACAAGTTATATTCAGTAACTTAATGCAAGACCCAAAAGAGGGATCCTGGCTAGACGC
AGAGAAAAAAATGACTGGGAGCCAGATGATTAAATGTACACCGGGCCTTAAATTCCAGCCTCTTTTGGGT
AGGAGAGGTCTTCCTCTCTGCCCTCCAAGAGCCTCATTTGGCCCCTGGGGCTTCTGGAGAAGGGAGCTAC
CTTGAGGCACAACAATGGGAATGCTGTGCTCACTTCGGCAGCACCTATACTAAAACTGAACCGATACAGA
GAAGATTAGCATGGCCCCTGCGCAAGGATGACATGCAAATTTGTGAAGCATTCCTTATTTTTTTTTGCCA
GGACCAGGAATGGGAACAGGTGGGTTGGGGAGCAGAGGGAGGGGAGAGGGGATAGGGGATTTGGGGAGGG
GAAACTAGGAAAGGGGATAACATTTGAAATGTAAATAAAGAAAATATCTAATAAAAAAAAAAAAAAGAAT
AGGCATGCTTCTGGGACCAGACCTTTGATCTCTCAAGGGTACCGTAGTAAACCCCCAGCTCAGTCCCAGG
CTGCCCCAGAGCCAGCTGGGCTGGGTCAATAGACGCTGGGAACAGGAAGAGACGCAGCATGCTCACTCCA
CTCGTAAAACACACAAAGATCCCAGTTCCAGACGACTCCCAGTCTCTCTCCCAACTCCCACCTCTCAGGA
TACAAGTTCCCGCTCAAACCGAAGCAGAATATATGATCATATTCAAGCCCTTTGACTTCAGAGTCTTTTT
GGCCCAACCCCCACTTTGTCAAACAAAGAAATATATCCATCAAGTCTGATATGCAAATTTCCCCTTCGCT
GAAGGGGCTCTTGATACAACCTCACTCAGCCCACAGGTGGTGGGGACTGGTGTGGGTTAGCCTGGTGGAT
GGTCAAACACCAGACGAAGTGGGAAGGGTTTGAAAGGGATTTAGAAGCTTTTGGATCACATCCCCTACAC
AACAAACAGGAAATGAATTCCTCTTCTCGGATGACTTTACTAAGGAAACCTGTGCCTAAACTCAGTAGAC
CTAATACTGTATCATCACCAAAAACAACCCTGGTTGTGTAGTTTAGAGATGATTCGGGTCCATGAGGTCC
ACCCCAGGAAAATCTCATCTGCAGCCACCCTTTTTTTCCTCCTTCTTCTCCTTTGTTTGTTTTGTTGTTG
TTTTTTTCAAGACAGGGTATCTCTGTGTAGCATTTTTGGTTGCTGTCCTGGAACTGGCTCTGTAGACTAG
GCTGGCCTAGAACTCACAGACCCCACCTGCCTCTGCCTCCTGAGTGCTGGGATTAGAGACTTGCCTCACC
ATGGCTTAAACACAAGTTTCTGTAAATGCAATGGGGTCAAGACTGAATCCTGGGGATGGGGGTAGGGCAT
CCCAGCATCCTTACTTGCCTTAATTGGGCTTCCAAGATAGGAGAACTGGCAGGGAACCACTCATGGAACA
CAAGTGTTCCTTTAACCCTCTAAAAGGCAGAGCTGCATTTTCATCACCCCAAAGAGACAGCACCTAAAGA
CAAGAGCTATGTGCTTGTACTATTTTCAGACTAGCTGGAGGCCTTTGCAAAGCTGTGCACAACTTACTCC
AAGATGTTCCCCGCTGGGTTCCAGATTTTCCAGCCAGGACCACCCTGTCATAATAAAAACTCCACTCAGC
CGAGCATGGTGGCGCACACCTTTAATCCCAGCACTTGGGAGGCAGAGGCAGGAGGATTTCTGAGTTCGAG
GCCAGCCTGGTCTACAGAGTGAGTTCCAAGACAGCCAGGGCTAGACAGAGAAACTCTGTCTCCAAAATCA
AAAACAAAAACAAAACAAAAACAACAAAAACAAAAAACCTACTCACTCATCCCAACAGAATCACTGCGTT
AAATCTCTCCTAAACAAAACTTGTTGACAGGGAAAATATAGTCCTTACTTATATTTATCGTTACCCCCCA
CCCCCAATCCCTCTTGAAACAGCTTTGCCTGCTACTTTTAAATTCACCCAACAAGGATTGTCCTAGCCTC
CTGGCCTTCCCTGGGCCATTTCCGATCTTTTATTAACCTCTCACCTGGTTGGGAAGCCGCGATCCAGAGA
CCTGGAACTCCCTCCCACTTTCCCCTCGTGTTTGGGGAAGATACCCGAGAATGGAGCTAGCGAGAAAGCT
TGATTTCTCAAACTACTTATTGATTCGTTACATTAAAAAAAAAAAGCCCCCGGAAGCGTGTTTACAGTAA
ATATTTGATATGTGCGCAGGCTGAGGTCTGGATTCACACTTTAATACGGTCTCTGGAAGCCCTTTCTTGA
TTTTCCTGAACTCGGCCGGCAGGAGGAGGCGAGAGCCTGATAGTGGCTCCCTTAGCCTGCGAACTGGCTC
AGTCCGAGGGAGCAGTCCTCGGCCAATTCCCGCAAAGCCTTTTTCCTACACCCCCACAAGGCAAGGCTCT
AATAGAACTTGGTTCTCACCTAGGTCCGGCTCAGTGGCACCTGTGCAAACGACCTTCAAGTCAATGTGCA
TCTCTGAGTTGGAAAACTGCTCTCTCTCCACTCTGACTGAAGATTTGTAGGCTTCAACCTCTAATACCGT
ATTTATACACACCGAAACCCTACAAACAAACATTTGCGGCGCATGATACTTTTGGGGGAGGGGCAGATAA
GAAGGTTCGACCTGCTGAGGGTTAATGACAGGGACGCAAACCATCTTGAAGCAATCAACACTCAGGAACG
CGAGAGATTTTGGGAAACCGAACAGTCTTCAGTGTACTAAGCTCAGGGTCCCGTTTTGGGTACCTAGTGG
ACTTCAGGGGTGAGGACCCACCTAGTTCCTCAGTGCAGAACATTCCACAACTCCCTCAAGGGAGCGCGAG
TAGCTGGAGGAAGATAAGGCGTCCGCCTCTGGAGGAACAAGGTGTCAAAGGGACTCGGGGGGCACTCACT
GGGACCCAGGGTTACTGGCGCTCACCACTCTCCCAGCAGCAAGGAAGCAGTAAGCTTGTGTTCAGCCTCC
AAACTCTCCAACCTGCCTCCTCCGGCCACCTACGCTGTTCACCACCGGCTGCTTAGGACCTGGGGGCGCA
GGGGCGGGGCGTCAGGCTAATTGGACCGTGACAGGTGAGCCCCTCGGCCAATCGCCGGGCAGACAGCCCT
CCTCGGGCCCCCGCTGAGCGCGCCAATCCCAGACCGCCCTGAGCTTCAAGTGTGCGGAGGGGCGCGGGTC
CCCACCAAGGCACCAGTGGCCTCGATGCGGTCGCTTGAGCTCTTGAGAGCAGAGAGCCGGTCTCCCCAAC
ACAAACTCGCAGGAGCGCTCCGGTGGAAGTTCATACCAGTGAGTGGAGCGCGGTCCCCACGAGGACCGCA
AAGAGGAGGCGCCTGGACGATGGTCGCTCTCAGCTGAGTTTCCGGCTGCGACTTTATTGGCAAAAAATCG
CAGTAACAATACCGGCCCCAAGGCTGGCCACCGCCACGCTCAGTCTCCGTAAGCCCGCACACGACTGCAT
CGCCCACCCTTGGACCCTGATTGTCAGCTCCAATCGAGCCGGCGCGCCTCGCTGTCTGCGAGGGCCAGCT
GTTGGGGTGAGTACTCCCTCTCAAAAGCGGGCATGACTTCTGCGCTAAGATTGTCAGTTTCCAAAAACGA
GGAGGATTTGATATTCACCTGGCCCGCGGTGATGCCTTTGAGGGTGGCCGCGTCCATCTGGTCAGAAAAG
ACAATCTTTTTGTTGTCAAGCTTGAGGTGTGGCAGGCTTGAGATCTGGCCATACACTTGAGTGACAATGA
CATCCACTTTGCCTTTCTCTCCACAGGTGTCCACTCCCAGGTCCAACTGCAGTCCAAGCGGATCCCCGGG
TACCGGTCGCCACCATGGTGAGCAAGGGCGAGGAGCTGTTCACCGGGGTGGTGCCCATCCTGGTCGAGCT
GGACGGCGACGTAAACGGCCACAAGTTCAGCGTGTCCGGCGAGGGCGAGGGCGATGCCACCTACGGCAAG
CTGACCCTGAAGTTCATCTGCACCACCGGCAAGCTGCCCGTGCCCTGGCCCACCCTCGTGACCACCCTGA
CCTACGGCGTGCAGTGCTTCAGCCGCTACCCCGACCACATGAAGCAGCACGACTTCTTCAAGTCCGCCAT
GCCCGAAGGCTACGTCCAGGAGCGCACCATCTTCTTCAAGGACGACGGCAACTACAAGACCCGCGCCGAG
GTGAAGTTCGAGGGCGACACCCTGGTGAACCGCATCGAGCTGAAGGGCATCGACTTCAAGGAGGACGGCA
ACATCCTGGGGCACAAGCTGGAGTACAACTACAACAGCCACAACGTCTATATCATGGCCGACAAGCAGAA
GAACGGCATCAAGGTGAACTTCAAGATCCGCCACAACATCGAGGACGGCAGCGTGCAGCTCGCCGACCAC
TACCAGCAGAACACCCCCATCGGCGACGGCCCCGTGCTGCTGCCCGACAACCACTACCTGAGCACCCAGT
CCGCCCTGAGCAAAGACCCCAACGAGAAGCGCGATCACATGGTCCTGCTGGAGTTCGTGACCGCCGCCGG
GATCACTCTCGGCATGGACGAGCTGTACAAGTAAAGCGGCCCGCTAGCCCTAGAGCTCGCTGATCAGCCT
CGACTGTGCCTTCTAGTTGCCAGCCATCTGTTGTTTGCCCCTCCCCCGTGCCTTCCTTGACCCTGGAAGG
TGCCACTCCCACTGTCCTTTCCTAATAAAATGAGGAAATTGCATCGCATTGTCTGAGTAGGTGTCATTCT
ATTCTGGGGGGTGGGGTGGGGCAGGACAGCAAGGGGGAGGATTGGGAAGACAATAGCAGGCATGCTGGGG
ATGCGGTGGGCTCTATGGCTTCTGAGGCGGAAAGAACCAGCTGGGGCTCGAGTCTAGTTTAATTAAGAGC
TCCAGCTTTTGTTCCCTTTAGTGAGGGTTAATTTCGAGCTTGGCGTAATCATGGTCATAGCTGTTTCCTG
TGTGAAATTGTTATCCGCTCACAATTCCACACAACATACGAGCCGGAAGCATAAAGTGTAAAGCCTGGGG
TGCCTAATGAGTGAGCTAACTCACATTAATTGCGTTGCGCTCACTGCCCGCTTTCCAGTCGGGAAACCTG
TCGTGCCAGCTGCATTAATGAATCGGCCAACGCGCGGGGAGAGGCGGTTTGCGTATTGGGCGCTCTTCCG
CTTCCTCGCTCACTGACTCGCTGCGCTCGGTCGTTCGGCTGCGGCGAGCGGTATCAGCTCACTCAAAGGC
GGTAATACGGTTATCCACAGAATCAGGGGATAACGCAGGAAAGAACATGTGAGCAAAAGGCCAGCAAAAG
GCCAGGAACCGTAAAAAGGCCGCGTTGCTGGCGTTTTTCCATAGGCTCCGCCCCCCTGACGAGCATCACA
AAAATCGACGCTCAAGTCAGAGGTGGCGAAACCCGACAGGACTATAAAGATACCAGGCGTTTCCCCCTGG
AAGCTCCCTCGTGCGCTCTCCTGTTCCGACCCTGCCGCTTACCGGATACCTGTCCGCCTTTCTCCCTTCG
GGAAGCGTGGCGCTTTCTCATAGCTCACGCTGTAGGTATCTCAGTTCGGTGTAGGTCGTTCGCTCCAAGC
TGGGCTGTGTGCACGAACCCCCCGTTCAGCCCGACCGCTGCGCCTTATCCGGTAACTATCGTCTTGAGTC
CAACCCGGTAAGACACGACTTATCGCCACTGGCAGCAGCCACTGGTAACAGGATTAGCAGAGCGAGGTAT
GTAGGCGGTGCTACAGAGTTCTTGAAGTGGTGGCCTAACTACGGCTACACTAGAAGAACAGTATTTGGTA
TCTGCGCTCTGCTGAAGCCAGTTACCTTCGGAAAAAGAGTTGGTAGCTCTTGATCCGGCAAACAAACCAC
CGCTGGTAGCGGTGGTTTTTTTGTTTGCAAGCAGCAGATTACGCGCAGAAAAAAAGGATCTCAAGAAGAT
CCTTTGATCTTTTCTACGGGGTCTGACGCTCAGTGGAACGAAAACTCACGTTAAGGGATTTTGGTCATGA
GATTATCAAAAAGGATCTTCACCTAGATCCTTTTAAATTAAAAATGAAGTTTTAAATCAATCTAAAGTAT
ATATGAGTAAACTTGGTCTGACAGTTACCAATGCTTAATCAGTGAGGCACCTATCTCAGCGATCTGTCTA
TTTCGTTCATCCATAGTTGCCTGACTCCCCGTCGTGTAGATAACTACGATACGGGAGGGCTTACCATCTG
GCCCCAGTGCTGCAATGATACCGCGAGACCCACGCTCACCGGCTCCAGATTTATCAGCAATAAACCAGCC
AGCCGGAAGGGCCGAGCGCAGAAGTGGTCCTGCAACTTTATCCGCCTCCATCCAGTCTATTAATTGTTGC
CGGGAAGCTAGAGTAAGTAGTTCGCCAGTTAATAGTTTGCGCAACGTTGTTGCCATTGCTACAGGCATCG
TGGTGTCACGCTCGTCGTTTGGTATGGCTTCATTCAGCTCCGGTTCCCAACGATCAAGGCGAGTTACATG
ATCCCCCATGTTGTGCAAAAAAGCGGTTAGCTCCTTCGGTCCTCCGATCGTTGTCAGAAGTAAGTTGGCC
GCAGTGTTATCACTCATGGTTATGGCAGCACTGCATAATTCTCTTACTGTCATGCCATCCGTAAGATGCT
TTTCTGTGACTGGTGAGTACTCAACCAAGTCATTCTGAGAATAGTGTATGCGGCGACCGAGTTGCTCTTG
CCCGGCGTCAATACGGGATAATACCGCGCCACATAGCAGAACTTTAAAAGTGCTCATCATTGGAAAACGT
TCTTCGGGGCGAAAACTCTCAAGGATCTTACCGCTGTTGAGATCCAGTTCGATGTAACCCACTCGTGCAC
CCAACTGATCTTCAGCATCTTTTACTTTCACCAGCGTTTCTGGGTGAGCAAAAACAGGAAGGCAAAATGC
CGCAAAAAAGGGAATAAGGGCGACACGGAAATGTTGAATACTCATACTCTTCCTTTTTCAATATTATTGA
AGCATTTATCAGGGTTATTGTCTCATGAGCGGATACATATTTGAATGTATTTAGAAAAATAAACAAATAG
GGGTTCCGCGCACATTTCCCCGAAAAGTGCCACCTAAATTGTAAGCGTTAATATTTTGTTAAAATTCGCG
TTAAATTTTTGTTAAATCAGCTCATTTTTTAACCAATAGGCCGAAATCGGCAAAATCCCTTATAAATCAA
AAGAATAGACCGAGATAGGGT
[37 nt withheld, positions 12132-12168]
AAAGAACGTGGACTCCAACGTCAAAGG
[49 nt withheld, positions 12196-12244]
T
[91 nt withheld, positions 12246-12336]
G
[124 nt withheld, positions 12338-12461]
CCCATTCGCCATTCAGGCTGCGCAACTGTTGGGAAGGGCGATCGGTGCGGGCCTCTTCGCTATTACGCCA
GCTGGCGAAAGGGGGATGTGCTGCAAGGCGATTAAGTTGGGTAACGCCAGGGTTTTCCCAGTCACGACGT
TGTAAAACGACGGCCAGTGAATTGTAATACGACTCACTATAGGGCGAATTGGGTACCCTCGAGGCGGCCG
CGAGCTCAATTAACCCTCACTAAAGGGAGTCGACTCGATCCTGTCTCCCTGGCCAGGAGTCTGGGGTCCG
CAGATATATTACAACAAAATTACTAATTGGAAAATGAAATTGTCAATAAAGCACACCCCACGCGTGTACT
ATATCTTTAAATATTATGATGTCTTATTGGTCCCATTTCCTTACAATAATTTATTGCAATAAAACAGACA
CTGCAGGTCCCCTTAAATTGTCTTTTCATAATGAATAAATTTAAGCAGGCTAATTAATATATAAACTAGC
TCAATTTGTCAAGTTGATTTGTATTTTAGTTAATTGTGAAAGTAATTACCACATGGTCAAATTAACAGCT
TTCTGGAAATGACCAAGCCTGAGGTTTTATTTCCTTCCTGGGTGAAGAAAATTCATTTTTCCAAGCTCTT
GATGTGATGAATAAAAGTCATAAATCTGGGTGATTGGTGCAGGCAGAGTCTAAATGGCTTCATATTTCAT
TTTAGGTTTAATAGAAATATTCATGCTCTGTTTTAATGAAATTAAATTGAAGGGGGATGGGGCTCTGGAG
GCGGCCCTGGCTGGGGGCTTAAAGGGACAGTGCACTTTTCCTTTCTTCATGCAAGGGCCAGGGCTAGAGG
TCCCTGGACTCAGTCAAGAAGTGGAGAGAGCTGAGGGAGGCCTGGGAGGCCCTTATTCTGTACCCAGTGT
AGCACACCTGCAGCCCTGATTGGGGGGGGG
Features (pLannotate 1.2.2; 17 found; start..end, strand, type, name):
   5135..5241    +  ncRNA          U6: Accession: RF00026 - U6 spliceosomal RNA
   8477..8706    +  intron         chimeric intron: chimera between introns from adenovirus and immunoglobulin heavy chain genes
   8765..9484    +  CDS            EGFP: the original enhanced GFP (Yang et al., 1996) mammalian codon-optimized
   9524..9748    +  polyA_signal   bGH poly(A) signal: bovine growth hormone polyadenylation signal
   9752..9773    +  promoter       SV40 promoter (fragment): SV40 enhancer and early promoter
   9815..9833    -  promoter       T3 promoter: promoter for bacteriophage T3 RNA polymerase
   9876..9898    -  protein_bind   lac operator (fragment): The lac repressor binds to the lac operator to inhibit transcription in E. coli. This inhibition can be relieved by adding lactose or isopropyl-β-D-thiogalactopyranoside (IPTG). lac repressor encoded by lacI
   9902..9932    -  promoter       lac promoter: promoter for the E. coli lac operon
   9947..9968    -  protein_bind   CAP binding site: CAP binding activates transcription in the presence of cAMP. E. coli catabolite activator protein
   9981..10073   -  CDS            lacI (fragment): lac repressor; lacI; The lac repressor binds to the lac operator to inhibit transcription in E. coli. This inhibition can be relieved by adding lactose or isopropyl-β-D-thiogalactopyranoside (IPTG).
  10256..10844   -  rep_origin     ori: high-copy-number ColE1/pMB1/pBR322/pUC origin of replication
  11015..11875   -  CDS            AmpR: β-lactamase; bla; confers resistance to ampicillin, carbenicillin, and related antibiotics
  11876..11980   -  promoter       AmpR promoter: bla
  12033..12461   -  rep_origin     f1 ori (sequence partly withheld): f1 bacteriophage origin of replication; arrow indicates direction of (+) strand synthesis
  12466..12623   -  CDS            lacZα (fragment): LacZα fragment of β-galactosidase; lacZ fragment
  12626..12644   +  promoter       T7 promoter: promoter for bacteriophage T7 RNA polymerase
  12679..12697   +  promoter       T3 promoter: promoter for bacteriophage T3 RNA polymerase
