[The description below was written by a language model from this plasmid's Addgene catalogue record and pLannotate feature annotations shown in this document.]
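Description:
pHB9-EGFP (Hb9 promoter) is a pBluescript-based reporter plasmid in which roughly 9 kb of 5′ upstream genomic sequence from the mouse HB9 homeobox gene drives expression of EGFP. It is catalogued as a mammalian expression and mouse targeting vector. In bacteria it is maintained as a high-copy plasmid through its ColE1/pUC-type origin and selected with ampicillin via the β-lactamase gene. The backbone also carries an f1 phage origin, remnants of the lac promoter/lacZα region, and flanking T7 and T3 phage promoters typical of pBluescript. The sequenced record is about 13.4 kb, broadly consistent with a 3 kb backbone plus the promoter and reporter cassette.

The payload is arranged as a single transcription unit. The HB9 upstream region is followed by a 5′ splice substrate, annotated in the feature table as a chimeric adenovirus/immunoglobulin heavy chain intron. Such introns are commonly included to improve processing and expression of transgene transcripts. Next comes the mammalian codon-optimized EGFP coding sequence, and the unit ends with a bovine growth hormone polyadenylation signal. Although the catalogue lists EGFP as a C-terminal tag, the depositor's description indicates that it is a reporter placed under promoter control rather than a protein fusion. The long promoter region is largely unannotated, apart from a match to a U6 spliceosomal RNA motif lying within the genomic fragment. A short SV40 promoter fragment after the polyA signal appears to be a cloning remnant. The insert is flanked by retained XhoI sites. The associated publication concerns ventral spinal interneurons defined by Hb9 expression, which suggests the construct is used to label Hb9-expressing cells with GFP, for instance in transgenic mice.
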