Addgene plasmid #16275: pHB9-EGFP (Hb9 promoter) [TJ#96]
Depositing lab: Thomas Jessell. Depositing organization: Columbia University. Publication: Conditional rhythmicity of ventral spinal interneurons defined by expression of the Hb9 homeodomain protein. Wilson JM, Hartley R, Maxwell DJ, Todd AJ, Lieberam I, Kaltschmidt JA, Yoshida Y, Jessell TM, Brownstone RM. J Neurosci. 2005 Jun 15. 25(24):5710-9. 10.1523/JNEUROSCI.0274-05.2005 PubMed 15958737.
Backbone
  Vector backbone: pBluescript
  Backbone size w/o insert (bp): 3000
  Vector type: Mammalian Expression, Mouse Targeting
Growth in bacteria
  Bacterial resistance: Ampicillin, 100 μg/mL
  Growth temperature: 37°C
  Growth strain: DH5alpha
  Copy number: High Copy
Gene/Insert
  Gene/Insert name: HB9 promoter
  Species: M. musculus (mouse)
  Insert size (bp): 9000
  Tag / fusion protein: EGFP (C terminal on insert)
  Cloning method: Restriction Enzyme; 5′ cloning site XhoI (not destroyed); 3′ cloning site XhoI (not destroyed)
  Sequencing primers: 5′ T7
Terms and licenses: Academic/Nonprofit Terms; Industry Terms: Not Available to Industry
Depositor comments: Approximately 9 kb fragment comprising the 5' upstream region of the murine HB9 gene, followed by a 5' splice substrate, an eGFP gene, and a bovine growth hormone polyadenylation signal.
How to cite: pHB9-EGFP (Hb9 promoter) [TJ#96] was a gift from Thomas Jessell (Addgene plasmid # 16275 ; http://n2t.net/addgene:16275 ; RRID:Addgene_16275)
