>Addgene plasmid #16275 | pHB9-EGFP (Hb9 promoter) [TJ#96] | addgene partial sequence | sequence record 81986 | T7 5'-TAATACGACTCACTATAGGG-3'
TCATTACCCTCACTAAAGGGAGTCGACTCGATCCTGTCTCCCTGGCCAGGAGTCTGGGGTCCGCAGATAT
ATTACAACAAAATTACTAATTGGAAAATGAAATTGTCAATAAAGCACACCCCACGCGTGTACTATATCTT
TAAATATTATGATGTCTTATTGGTCCCATTTCCTTACAATAATTTATTGCAATAAAACAGACACTGCAGG
TCCCCTTAAATTGTCTTTTCATAATGAATAAATTTAAGCAGGCTAATTAATATATAAACTAGCTCAATTT
GTCAAGTTGATTTGTATTTTAGTTAATTGTGAAAGTAATTACCACATGGTCAAATTAACAGCTTTCTGGA
AATGACCAAGCCTGAGGTTTTATTTCCTTCCTGGGTGAAGAAAATTCATTTTTCCAAGCTCTTGATGTGA
TGAATAAAAGTCATAAATCTGGGTGATTGGTGCAGGCAGAGTCTAAATGGCTTCATATTTCATTTTAGGT
TTAATAGAAATATTCATGCTCTGTTTTAATGAAATTAAATTGAAGGGGGATGGGGCTCTGGAGGCGGCCC
TGGCTGGGGGCTTAAAGGGACAGTGCACTTTTCCTTTCTTCATGCAAGGGCCAGGGCTAGAGGTCCCTGG
ACTCAGTCAAGAAGTGGAGAGAGCTGAGGGAGGCCTGGGAGGCCCTTATTCTGTACCCAGTGTAGCACAC
CTGCAGCCCTGATTGGGGG
